Addgene plasmid #109867: pHH0103_LRP5_Ldl-recept-b
Purpose: Protein expression and purification of LRP5_Ldl-recept-b
Depositing lab: Sachdev Sidhu. Depositing organization: University of Toronto. Publication: Large-scale survey and database of high affinity ligands for peptide recognition modules. Teyra J, Kelil A, Jain S, Helmy M, Jajodia R, Hooda Y, Gu J, D'Cruz AA, Nicholson SE, Min J, Sudol M, Kim PM, Bader GD, Sidhu SS. Mol Syst Biol. 2020 Dec;16(12):e9310. doi: 10.15252/msb.20199310. PubMed 33438817.
Backbone
  Vector backbone: pHH0103
  Vector type: Bacterial Expression
Growth in bacteria
  Bacterial resistance: Ampicillin, 100 μg/mL
  Growth temperature: 37°C
  Growth strain: DH5alpha
  Copy number: Low Copy
Gene/Insert
  Gene/Insert name: LRP5_Ldl-recept-b
  Species: H. sapiens (human)
  Entrez Gene: LRP5 (a.k.a. BMND1, EVR1, EVR4, HBM, LR3, LRP-5, LRP-7, LRP7, OPPG, OPS, OPTA1, PCLD4, VBCH2)
  Cloning method: Restriction Enzyme; 5′ cloning site Sfi1 (unknown if destroyed); 3′ cloning site Not1 (unknown if destroyed)
Terms and licenses: Academic/Nonprofit Terms; Industry Terms: Not Available to Industry
How to cite: pHH0103_LRP5_Ldl-recept-b was a gift from Sachdev Sidhu (Addgene plasmid # 109867 ; http://n2t.net/addgene:109867 ; RRID:Addgene_109867)
