[The description below was written by a language model from this plasmid's Addgene catalogue record and pLannotate feature annotations shown in this document.]
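Description:
pHH0103_LRP5_Ldl-recept-b is a 7.5 kb bacterial expression plasmid built on the pHH0103 backbone for producing and purifying a domain fragment of human LRP5 (low-density lipoprotein receptor-related protein 5) in E. coli. It is propagated through a ColE1/pBR322-type origin with the adjacent bom region and selected with ampicillin via the β-lactamase gene and its native promoter. The catalogue lists it as low copy. An f1 phage origin is also present, inserted within the rop gene so that only rop fragments are annotated on either side of it.

The expression cassette is driven by the hybrid tac promoter followed by a lac operator. The plasmid carries its own lacI gene under the up-mutated lacIq promoter, so transcription is held off until induction with IPTG. The open reading frame begins with a 6xHis tag followed by Schistosoma japonicum glutathione S-transferase, and then an LRP5 fragment of roughly 790 bp, cloned between SfiI and NotI sites. The name indicates that this fragment corresponds to the LDL-receptor class B repeat region. The resulting His-GST fusion can be purified by either metal-chelate or glutathione affinity.

A bacteriophage fd terminator lies just downstream of the insert. Beyond it are fragments of M13 gene III, a short piece of the tetracycline resistance gene and a partial tet promoter. These look like remnants of a phagemid/pBR322-derived ancestor rather than functional parts of the fusion, although the record does not say so explicitly. The construct belongs to a large collection of peptide-recognition domains expressed as purified proteins for surveying high-affinity peptide ligands.
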