Features (pLannotate 1.2.2; 21 found; start..end, strand, type, name):
      1..29      +  promoter       tac promoter: strong E. coli promoter; hybrid between the trp and lac UV5 promoters
     37..53      +  protein_bind   lac operator: The lac repressor binds to the lac operator to inhibit transcription in E. coli. This inhibition can be relieved by adding lactose or isopropyl-β-D-thiogalactopyranoside (IPTG). lac repressor encoded by lacI
    138..155     +  CDS            6xHis: 6xHis affinity tag
    171..824     +  CDS            GST26_SCHJA: Experimental evidence at protein level: Swiss-Prot protein existence level 1. GST isoenzymes appear to play a central role in the parasite detoxification system. Other functions are also suspected including a role in increasing the solubility of haematin in the parasite gut. From Schistosoma japonicum (Blood fluke).
    906..1694    +  CDS            LRP5 (fragment): LRP5_HUMAN - Also known as LR3 From Homo sapiens (Human).
   1710..1757    +  terminator     fd terminator (sequence withheld): central terminator from bacteriophage fd (Otsuka and Kunisawa, 1982)
   1762..1974    +  CDS            M13 gene III (fragment) (sequence partly withheld): pIII; III; minor coat protein
   1989..2459    +  CDS            M13 gene III (fragment) (sequence partly withheld): pIII; III; minor coat protein
   2481..2551    +  CDS            TcR (fragment): tetracycline efflux protein; tet; confers resistance to tetracycline
   2793..3173    -  CDS            YPB1_ECOLX: Protein predicted: Swiss-Prot protein existence level 4. From Escherichia coli.
   3190..3341    +  CDS            rop (fragment): Rop protein, which maintains plasmids at low copy number; rop
   3377..3805    -  rep_origin     f1 ori (sequence partly withheld): f1 bacteriophage origin of replication; arrow indicates direction of (+) strand synthesis
   3814..3853    +  CDS            rop (fragment): Rop protein, which maintains plasmids at low copy number; rop
   3955..4095    +  misc_feature   bom: basis of mobility region from pBR322
   4281..4868    -  rep_origin     ori: high-copy-number ColE1/pMB1/pBR322/pUC origin of replication
   5039..5899    -  CDS            AmpR: β-lactamase; bla; confers resistance to ampicillin, carbenicillin, and related antibiotics
   5900..6004    -  promoter       AmpR promoter: bla
   6113..6190    +  promoter       lacIq promoter: lacI (mutant); In the lacIq allele, a single base change in the promoter boosts expression of the lacI gene about 10-fold.
   6191..7273    +  CDS            lacI: lac repressor; lacI; The lac repressor binds to the lac operator to inhibit transcription in E. coli. This inhibition can be relieved by adding lactose or isopropyl-β-D-thiogalactopyranoside (IPTG).
   7286..7307    +  protein_bind   CAP binding site: CAP binding activates transcription in the presence of cAMP. E. coli catabolite activator protein
   7326..7343    +  promoter       tet promoter (fragment): E. coli promoter for tetracycline efflux protein gene
>Addgene plasmid #109867 | pHH0103_LRP5_Ldl-recept-b | addgene full sequence | sequence record 214892 | Addgene NGS Result
TTGACAATTAATCATCGGCTCGTATAATGTGTGGAATTGTGAGCGGATAACAATTTCACACAGGAAACAG
CCAGTCCGTTTAGGTGTTTTCACGAGCACTTCACCAACAAGGACCATAGATTATGAAAATCGAAGAACAC
CATCACCATCACCATTCCAGCGGTAAGCTTATGTCCCCTATACTAGGTTATTGGAAAATTAAGGGCCTTG
TGCAACCCACTCGACTTCTTTTGGAATATCTTGAAGAAAAATATGAAGAGCATTTGTATGAGCGCGATGA
AGGTGATAAATGGCGAAACAAAAAGTTTGAATTGGGTTTGGAGTTTCCCAATCTTCCTTATTATATTGAT
GGTGATGTTAAATTAACACAGTCTATGGCCATCATACGTTATATAGCTGACAAGCACAACATGTTGGGTG
GTTGTCCAAAAGAGCGTGCAGAGATTTCAATGCTTGAAGGAGCGGTTTTGGATATTAGATACGGTGTTTC
GAGAATTGCATATAGTAAAGACTTTGAAACTCTCAAAGTTGATTTTCTTAGCAAGCTACCTGAAATGCTG
AAAATGTTCGAAGATCGTTTATGTCATAAAACATATTTAAATGGTGATCATGTAACCCATCCTGACTTCA
TGTTGTATGACGCTCTTGATGTTGTTTTATACATGGACCCAATGTGCCTGGATGCGTTCCCAAAATTAGT
TTGTTTTAAAAAACGTATTGAAGCTATCCCACAAATTGATAAGTACTTGAAATCCAGCAAGTATATAGCA
TGGCCTTTGCAGGGCTGGCAAGCCACGTTTGGTGGTGGCGACCATCCTCCAAAATCGGATCTGGAAGTTC
TGTTCCAGGGGCCCCTGTCCAGCGGTCTGGTTCCGCGTGGTTCCGGTACCGCGGCCCAGCCGGCCGCCAG
TCCGCTGCTGCTGTTTGCAAACCGTCGCGATGTGCGTCTGGTTGACGCCGGCGGTGTCAAACTGGAATCA
ACGATTGTGGTTTCGGGCCTGGAAGATGCGGCGGCAGTTGACTTTCAGTTCTCAAAAGGTGCTGTCTATT
GGACCGATGTGTCGGAAGAAGCGATTAAGCAGACGTACCTGAACCAAACCGGCGCTGCGGTTCAAAATGT
CGTGATCAGCGGCCTGGTCTCTCCGGATGGTCTGGCTTGCGACTGGGTGGGCAAAAAGCTGTATTGGACC
GATAGTGAAACGAATCGTATCGAAGTGGCAAACCTGAATGGTACCTCCCGCAAAGTTCTGTTTTGGCAGG
ATCTGGACCAACCGCGTGCCATTGCACTGGATCCGGCTCATGGCTATATGTACTGGACGGACTGGGGTGA
AACCCCGCGTATCGAACGCGCGGGCATGGATGGTAGCACGCGCAAGATCATCGTTGATTCTGACATCTAC
TGGCCGAACGGCCTGACCATCGATCTGGAAGAACAGAAACTGTACTGGGCTGACGCGAAGCTGTCTTTTA
TTCATCGTGCCAATCTGGATGGCAGTTTCCGCCAAAAAGTTGTCGAAGGTTCCCTGACGCACCCGTTCGC
ACTGACCCTGAGCGGTGATACCCTGTATTGGACGGACTGGCAGACCCGTTCTATCCACGCCTGTAACAAG
CGTACCGGCGGTAAACGCAAGGAAATTCTGAGTGCACTGTACTCCCCGATGGATATCCAGGTGCTGAGCC
AGGAACGCCAACCGGCGGCCGCATA
[142 nt withheld, positions 1706-1847]
C
[98 nt withheld, positions 1849-1946]
AGTTTGTACTGGTGACGAAACTCAGTGTCTAGCTAGAGTGGC
[149 nt withheld, positions 1989-2137]
T
[41 nt withheld, positions 2139-2179]
T
[62 nt withheld, positions 2181-2242]
A
[35 nt withheld, positions 2244-2278]
CCTCCCTCAATCGGTTGAATGTCGCCCTTTTGTCTTTGGCGCTGGTAAACCATATGAA
[86 nt withheld, positions 2337-2422]
T
[54 nt withheld, positions 2424-2477]
CTAGCGCCGCCCTATACCTTGTCTGCCTCCCCGCGTTGCGTCGCGGTGCATGGAGCCGGGCCACCTCGAC
CTGAATGGAAGCCGGCGGCACCTCGCTAACGGATTCACCACTCCAAGAATTGGAGCCAATCAATTCTTGC
GGAGAACTGTGAATGCGCAAACCAACCCTTGGCAGAACATATCCATCGCGTCCGCCATCTCCAGCAGCCG
CACGCGGCGCATCTCGGGCAGCGTTGGGTCCTGGCCACGGGTGCGCATGATCGTGCTCCTGTCGTTGAGG
ACCCGGCTAGGCTGGCGGGGTTGCCTTACTGGTTAGCAGAATGAATCACCGATACGCGAGCGAACGTGAA
GCGACTGCTGCTGCAAAACGTCTGCGACCTGAGCAACAACATGAATGGTCTTCGGTTTCCGTGTTTCGTA
AAGTCTGGAAACGCGGAAGTCAGCGCCCTGCACCATTATGTTCCGGATCTGCATCGCAGGATGCTGCTGG
CTACCCTGTGGAACACCTACATCTGTATTAACGAAGCGCTGGCATTGACCCTGAGTGATTTTTCTCTGGT
CCCGCCGCATCCATACCGCCAGTTGTTTACCCTCACAACGTTCCAGTAACCGGGCATGTTCATCATCAGT
AACCCGTATCGTGAGCATCCTCTCTCGTTTCATCGGTATCATTACCCCCATGAACAGAAATCCCCCTTAC
ACGGAGGCATCAGTGACCAAACAGGAAAAAACCGCCCTTAACATGGCCCGCTTTATCAGAAGCCAGACAT
TAACGCTTCTGGAGAAACTCAACGAGCTGGACGCGGATGAACAGGCAGACATCTGTGAATCGCTTCACGA
CCACGCTGATGAGCTTTACCGCAGGATCCGCGAAATTGTAAGCGTTAATATTTTGTTAAAATTCGCGTTA
AATTTTTGTTAAATCAGCTCATTTTTTAACCAATAGGCCGAAATCGGCAAAATCCCTTATAAATCAAAAG
AATAGACCGAGATAGGGT
[37 nt withheld, positions 3476-3512]
AAAGAACGTGGACTCCAACGTCAAAGG
[49 nt withheld, positions 3540-3588]
T
[91 nt withheld, positions 3590-3680]
G
[124 nt withheld, positions 3682-3805]
CGCGGATCCTGCCTCGCGCGTTTCGGTGATGACGGTGAAAACCTCTGACACATGCAGCTCCCGGAGACGG
TCACAGCTTGTCTGTAAGCGGATGCCGGGAGCAGACAAGCCCGTCAGGGCGCGTCAGCGGGTGTTGGCGG
GTGTCGGGGCGCAGCCATGACCCAGTCACGTAGCGATAGCGGAGTGTATACTGGCTTAACTATGCGGCAT
CAGAGCAGATTGTACTGAGAGTGCACCATATGCGGTGTGAAATACCGCACAGATGCGTAAGGAGAAAATA
CCGCATCAGGCGCTCTTCCGCTTCCTCGCTCACTGACTCGCTGCGCTCGGTCGTTCGGCTGCGGCGAGCG
GTATCAGCTCACTCAAAGGCGGTAATACGGTTATCCACAGAATCAGGGGATAACGCAGGAAAGAACATGT
GAGCAAAAGGCCAGCAAAAGGCCAGGAACCGTAAAAAGGCCGCGTTGCTGGCGTTTTTCCATAGGCTCCG
CCCCCCTGACGAGCATCACAAAAATCGACGCTCAAGTCAGAGGTGGCGAAACCCGACAGGACTATAAAGA
TACCAGGGTTTCCCCCTGGAAGCTCCCTCGTGCGCTCTCCTGTTCCGACCCTGCCGCTTACCGGATACCT
GTCCGCCTTTCTCCCTTCGGGAAGCGTGGCGCTTTCTCATAGCTCACGCTGTAGGTATCTCAGTTCGGTG
TAGGTCGTTCGCTCCAAGCTGGGCTGTGTGCACGAACCCCCCGTTCAGCCCGACCGCTGCGCCTTATCCG
GTAACTATCGTCTTGAGTCCAACCCGGTAAGACACGACTTATCGCCACTGGCAGCAGCCACTGGTAACAG
GATTAGCAGAGCGAGGTATGTAGGCGGTGCTACAGAGTTCTTGAAGTGGTGGCCTAACTACGGCTACACT
AGAAGGACAGTATTTGGTATCTGCGCTCTGCTGAAGCCAGTTACCTTCGGAAAAAGAGTTGGTAGCTCTT
GATCCGGCAAACAAACCACCGCTGGTAGCGGTGGTTTTTTTGTTTGCAAGCAGCAGATTACGCGCAGAAA
AAAAGGATCTCAAGAAGATCCTTTGATCTTTTCTACGGGGTCTGACGCTCAGTGGAACGAAAACTCACGT
TAAGGGATTTTGGTCATGAGATTATCAAAAAGGATCTTCACCTAGATCCTTTTAAATTAAAAATGAAGTT
TTAAATCAATCTAAAGTATATATGAGTAAACTTGGTCTGACAGTTACCAATGCTTAATCAGTGAGGCACC
TATCTCAGCGATCTGTCTATTTCGTTCATCCATAGTTGCCTGACTCCCCGTCGTGTAGATAACTACGATA
CGGGAGGGCTTACCATCTGGCCCCAGTGCTGCAATGATACCGCGAGACCCACGCTCACCGGCTCCAGATT
TATCAGCAATAAACCAGCCAGCCGGAAGGGCCGAGCGCAGAAGTGGTCCTGCAACTTTATCCGCCTCCAT
CCAGTCTATTAATTGTTGCCGGGAAGCTAGAGTAAGTAGTTCGCCAGTTAATAGTTTGCGCAACGTTGTT
GCCATTGCTGCAGGCATCGTGGTGTCACGCTCGTCGTTTGGTATGGCTTCATTCAGCTCCGGTTCCCAAC
GATCAAGGCGAGTTACATGATCCCCCATGTTGTGCAAAAAAGCGGTTAGCTCCTTCGGTCCTCCGATCGT
TGTCAGAAGTAAGTTGGCCGCAGTGTTATCACTCATGGTTATGGCAGCACTGCATAATTCTCTTACTGTC
ATGCCATCCGTAAGATGCTTTTCTGTGACTGGTGAGTACTCAACCAAGTCATTCTGAGAATAGTGTATGC
GGCGACCGAGTTGCTCTTGCCCGGCGTCAACACGGGATAATACCGCGCCACATAGCAGAACTTTAAAAGT
GCTCATCATTGGAAAACGTTCTTCGGGGCGAAAACTCTCAAGGATCTTACCGCTGTTGAGATCCAGTTCG
ATGTAACCCACTCGTGCACCCAACTGATCTTCAGCATCTTTTACTTTCACCAGCGTTTCTGGGTGAGCAA
AAACAGGAAGGCAAAATGCCGCAAAAAAGGGAATAAGGGCGACACGGAAATGTTGAATACTCATACTCTT
CCTTTTTCAATATTATTGAAGCATTTATCAGGGTTATTGTCTCATGAGCGGATACATATTTGAATGTATT
TAGAAAAATAAACAAATAGGGGTTCCGCGCACATTTCCCCGAAAAGTGCCACCTGACGTCTAAGAAACCA
TTATTATCATGACATTAACCTATAAAAATAGGCGTATCACGAGGCCCTTTCGTCTTCAAGAATTCCCGAC
ACCATCGAATGGTGCAAAACCTTTCGCGGTATGGCATGATAGCGCCCGGAAGAGAGTCAATTCAGGGTGG
TGAATGTGAAACCAGTAACGTTATACGATGTCGCAGAGTATGCCGGTGTCTCTTATCAGACCGTTTCCCG
CGTGGTGAACCAGGCCAGCCACGTTTCTGCGAAAACGCGGGAAAAAGTGGAAGCGGCGATGGCGGAGCTG
AATTACATTCCCAACCGCGTGGCACAACAACTGGCGGGCAAACAGTCGTTGCTGATTGGCGTTGCCACCT
CCAGTCTGGCCCTGCACGCGCCGTCGCAAATTGTCGCGGCGATTAAATCTCGCGCCGATCAACTGGGTGC
CAGCGTGGTGGTGTCGATGGTAGAACGAAGCGGCGTCGAAGCCTGTAAAGCGGCGGTGCACAATCTTCTC
GCGCAACGCGTCAGTGGGCTGATCATTAACTATCCGCTGGATGACCAGGATGCCATTGCTGTGGAAGCTG
CCTGCACTAATGTTCCGGCGTTATTTCTTGATGTCTCTGACCAGACACCCATCAACAGTATTATTTTCTC
CCATGAAGACGGTACGCGACTGGGCGTGGAGCATCTGGTCGCATTGGGTCACCAGCAAATCGCGCTGTTA
GCGGGCCCATTAAGTTCTGTCTCGGCGCGTCTGCGTCTGGCTGGCTGGCATAAATATCTCACTCGCAATC
AAATTCAGCCGATAGCGGAACGGGAAGGCGACTGGAGTGCCATGTCCGGTTTTCAACAAACCATGCAAAT
GCTGAATGAGGGCATCGTTCCCACTGCGATGCTGGTTGCCAACGATCAGATGGCGCTGGGCGCAATGCGC
GCCATTACCGAGTCCGGGCTGCGCGTTGGTGCGGATATCTCGGTAGTGGGATACGACGATACCGAAGACA
GCTCATGTTATATCCCGCCGTTAACCACCATCAAACAGGATTTTCGCCTGCTGGGGCAAACCAGCGTGGA
CCGCTTGCTGCAACTCTCTCAGGGCCAGGCGGTGAAGGGCAATCAGCTGTTGCCCGTCTCACTGGTGAAA
AGAAAAACCACCCTGGCGCCCAATACGCAAACCGCCTCTCCCCGCGCGTTGGCCGATTCATTAATGCAGC
TGGCACGACAGGTTTCCCGACTGGAAAGCGGGCAGTGAGCGCAACGCAATTAATGTAAGTTAGCTCACTC
ATTAGGCACAATTCTCATGTTTGACAGCTTATCATCGACTGCACGGTGCACCAATGCTTCTGGCGTCAGG
CAGCCATCGGAAGCTGTGGTATGGCTGTGCAGGTCGTAAATCACTGCATAATTCGTGTCGCTCAAGGCGC
ACTCCCGTTCTGGATAATGTTTTTTGCGCCGACATCATAACGGTTCTGGCAAATATTCTGAAATGAGCTG
