>Addgene plasmid #109867 | pHH0103_LRP5_Ldl-recept-b | depositor partial sequence | sequence record 206819 | pHH0103_LRP5_Ldl-recept-b sequence 810 bps
GGCCCAGCCGGCCGCCAGTCCGCTGCTGCTGTTTGCAAACCGTCGCGATGTGCGTCTGGTTGACGCCGGC
GGTGTCAAACTGGAATCAACGATTGTGGTTTCGGGCCTGGAAGATGCGGCGGCAGTTGACTTTCAGTTCT
CAAAAGGTGCTGTCTATTGGACCGATGTGTCGGAAGAAGCGATTAAGCAGACGTACCTGAACCAAACCGG
CGCTGCGGTTCAAAATGTCGTGATCAGCGGCCTGGTCTCTCCGGATGGTCTGGCTTGCGACTGGGTGGGC
AAAAAGCTGTATTGGACCGATAGTGAAACGAATCGTATCGAAGTGGCAAACCTGAATGGTACCTCCCGCA
AAGTTCTGTTTTGGCAGGATCTGGACCAACCGCGTGCCATTGCACTGGATCCGGCTCATGGCTATATGTA
CTGGACGGACTGGGGTGAAACCCCGCGTATCGAACGCGCGGGCATGGATGGTAGCACGCGCAAGATCATC
GTTGATTCTGACATCTACTGGCCGAACGGCCTGACCATCGATCTGGAAGAACAGAAACTGTACTGGGCTG
ACGCGAAGCTGTCTTTTATTCATCGTGCCAATCTGGATGGCAGTTTCCGCCAAAAAGTTGTCGAAGGTTC
CCTGACGCACCCGTTCGCACTGACCCTGAGCGGTGATACCCTGTATTGGACGGACTGGCAGACCCGTTCT
ATCCACGCCTGTAACAAGCGTACCGGCGGTAAACGCAAGGAAATTCTGAGTGCACTGTACTCCCCGATGG
ATATCCAGGTGCTGAGCCAGGAACGCCAACCGGCGGCCGC
